Addgene plasmid #223507: pCI_FLAG-GFP(Y39TAG)-6His
Purpose: Fluorescent reporter plasmid for genetic code expansion which consists of a modified GFP with a Amber stop codon on position Y39
Depositing lab: Edward Lemke. Depositing organization: European Molecular Biology Laboratory (EMBL), Heidelberg.
Backbone
  Vector backbone: pCI
  Vector type: Mammalian Expression
Growth in bacteria
  Bacterial resistance: Ampicillin, 100 μg/mL
  Growth temperature: 37°C
  Growth strain: DH5alpha
  Copy number: High Copy
Gene/Insert
  Gene/Insert name: GFP(Y39TAG)
  Species: Aequorea victoria
  Insert size (bp): 738
  Mutation: Y39TAG
  Tag / fusion protein: FLAG (N terminal on insert); 6xHis (C terminal on insert)
  Cloning method: Restriction Enzyme; 5′ cloning site unknown (unknown if destroyed)
Terms and licenses: Academic/Nonprofit Terms; Industry Terms: Not Available to Industry
How to cite: pCI_FLAG-GFP(Y39TAG)-6His was a gift from Edward Lemke (Addgene plasmid # 223507 ; http://n2t.net/addgene:223507 ; RRID:Addgene_223507)
