[The description below was written by a language model from this plasmid's Addgene catalogue record and pLannotate feature annotations shown in this document.]
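Description:
pCI_FLAG-GFP(Y39TAG)-6His is a mammalian expression plasmid built on the pCI backbone that serves as a fluorescent reporter for genetic code expansion. It is propagated in E. coli as a high-copy plasmid through a ColE1/pUC-type origin and selected with ampicillin via the β-lactamase gene and its native promoter. An f1 phage origin is also present, along with short annotated remnants of rop, bom, lacZα and SV40 large T antigen that are backbone leftovers rather than functional elements.

The expression cassette, annotated on the minus strand of the 4,763 nt sequence, begins with the human CMV immediate-early enhancer and promoter, followed by the chimeric β-globin/immunoglobulin intron typical of pCI, which promotes efficient processing and expression of the transcript. A T7 promoter sits just upstream of the coding region and could support in vitro transcription. The open reading frame encodes an N-terminal FLAG epitope, a GFP derived from Aequorea victoria (matched by the annotation to EGFP) and a C-terminal 6xHis tag, with an SV40 polyadenylation signal downstream of it. The tyrosine codon at position 39 of GFP is replaced by an amber (TAG) stop codon.

Because of this mutation, normal translation terminates early and gives a truncated, non-fluorescent product. Full-length fluorescent protein carrying the C-terminal His tag is made only when the amber codon is suppressed, typically by a co-expressed orthogonal tRNA/aminoacyl-tRNA synthetase pair supplied separately with a noncanonical amino acid. Green fluorescence therefore reports suppression efficiency in transfected cells. The FLAG tag allows detection of both truncated and full-length species, whereas the His tag marks or captures only the readthrough product.
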