Features (pLannotate 1.2.2; 16 found; start..end, strand, type, name):
    435..1023    -  rep_origin     ori: high-copy-number ColE1/pMB1/pBR322/pUC origin of replication
   1194..2054    -  CDS            AmpR: β-lactamase; bla; confers resistance to ampicillin, carbenicillin, and related antibiotics
   2055..2159    -  promoter       AmpR promoter: bla
   2254..2289    +  CDS            rop (fragment): Rop protein, which maintains plasmids at low copy number; rop
   2391..2490    +  misc_feature   bom (fragment): basis of mobility region from pBR322
   2518..2946    -  rep_origin     f1 ori (sequence partly withheld): f1 bacteriophage origin of replication; arrow indicates direction of (+) strand synthesis
   2950..3017    -  CDS            lacZα (fragment): LacZα fragment of β-galactosidase; lacZ fragment
   3036..3104    +  CDS            large T antigen (fragment): large T antigen from SV40 (simian virus 40)
   3127..3248    +  polyA_signal   SV40 poly(A) signal: SV40 polyadenylation signal
   3291..3308    -  CDS            7xHis (fragment): 6xHis affinity tag
   3309..4022    -  CDS            EGFP: EGFP is a basic (constitutively fluorescent) green fluorescent protein published in 1996, derived from Aequorea victoria. It is reported to be a rapidly-maturing weak dimer with moderate acid sensitivity.
   4024..4047    -  CDS            2xFLAG (fragment): two tandem FLAG® epitope tags
   4073..4091    -  promoter       T7 promoter: promoter for bacteriophage T7 RNA polymerase
   4136..4268    -  intron         chimeric intron: chimera between introns from human β-globin and immunoglobulin heavy chain genes
   4407..4606    -  promoter       CMV promoter: human cytomegalovirus (CMV) immediate early promoter
   4608..222     -  enhancer       CMV enhancer (across the origin): human cytomegalovirus immediate early enhancer
>Addgene plasmid #223507 | pCI_FLAG-GFP(Y39TAG)-6His | addgene full sequence | sequence record 447435 | Addgene NGS Result
GGCAGTTTACCGTAAATACTCCACCCATTGACGTCAATGGAAAGTCCCTATTGGCGTTACTATGGGAACA
TACGTCATTATTGACGTCAATGGGCGGGGGTCGTTGGGCGGTCAGCCAGGCGGGCCATTTACCGTAAGTT
ATGTAACGCGGAACTCCATATATGGGCTATGAACTAATGACCCCGTAATTGATTACTATTAATAACTAGT
CAATAATCAATGCCAACATGGCGGTCATATTGGACATGAGCCAATATAAATGTACATATTATGATATAGA
TACAACGTATGCAATGGCCAATAGCCAATATTGATTTATGCTATATAACCAATGAATAATATGGCTAATG
GCCAATATTGAAGATCTGTCGAGCCATGTGAGCAAAAGGCCAGCAAAAGGCCAGGAACCGTAAAAAGGCC
GCGTTGCTGGCGTTTTTCCATAGGCTCCGCCCCCCTGACGAGCATCACAAAAATCGACGCTCAAGTCAGA
GGTGGCGAAACCCGACAGGACTATAAAGATACCAGGCGTTTCCCCCTGGAAGCTCCCTCGTGCGCTCTCC
TGTTCCGACCCTGCCGCTTACCGGATACCTGTCCGCCTTTCTCCCTTCGGGAAGCGTGGCGCTTTCTCAT
AGCTCACGCTGTAGGTATCTCAGTTCGGTGTAGGTCGTTCGCTCCAAGCTGGGCTGTGTGCACGAACCCC
CCGTTCAGCCCGACCGCTGCGCCTTATCCGGTAACTATCGTCTTGAGTCCAACCCGGTAAGACACGACTT
ATCGCCACTGGCAGCAGCCACTGGTAACAGGATTAGCAGAGCGAGGTATGTAGGCGGTGCTACAGAGTTC
TTGAAGTGGTGGCCTAACTACGGCTACACTAGAAGAACAGTATTTGGTATCTGCGCTCTGCTGAAGCCAG
TTACCTTCGGAAAAAGAGTTGGTAGCTCTTGATCCGGCAAACAAACCACCGCTGGTAGCGGTGGTTTTTT
TGTTTGCAAGCAGCAGATTACGCGCAGAAAAAAAGGATCTCAAGAAGATCCTTTGATCTTTTCTACGGGG
TCTGACGCTCAGTGGAACGAAAACTCACGTTAAGGGATTTTGGTCATGAGATTATCAAAAAGGATCTTCA
CCTAGATCCTTTTAAATTAAAAATGAAGTTTTAAATCAATCTAAAGTATATATGAGTAAACTTGGTCTGA
CAGTTACCAATGCTTAATCAGTGAGGCACCTATCTCAGCGATCTGTCTATTTCGTTCATCCATAGTTGCC
TGACTCCCCGTCGTGTAGATAACTACGATACGGGAGGGCTTACCATCTGGCCCCAGTGCTGCAATGATAC
CGCGAGACCCACGCTCACCGGCTCCAGATTTATCAGCAATAAACCAGCCAGCCGGAAGGGCCGAGCGCAG
AAGTGGTCCTGCAACTTTATCCGCCTCCATCCAGTCTATTAATTGTTGCCGGGAAGCTAGAGTAAGTAGT
TCGCCAGTTAATAGTTTGCGCAACGTTGTTGCCATTGCTACAGGCATCGTGGTGTCACGCTCGTCGTTTG
GTATGGCTTCATTCAGCTCCGGTTCCCAACGATCAAGGCGAGTTACATGATCCCCCATGTTGTGCAAAAA
AGCGGTTAGCTCCTTCGGTCCTCCGATCGTTGTCAGAAGTAAGTTGGCCGCAGTGTTATCACTCATGGTT
ATGGCAGCACTGCATAATTCTCTTACTGTCATGCCATCCGTAAGATGCTTTTCTGTGACTGGTGAGTACT
CAACCAAGTCATTCTGAGAATAGTGTATGCGGCGACCGAGTTGCTCTTGCCCGGCGTCAATACGGGATAA
TACCGCGCCACATAGCAGAACTTTAAAAGTGCTCATCATTGGAAAACGTTCTTCGGGGCGAAAACTCTCA
AGGATCTTACCGCTGTTGAGATCCAGTTCGATGTAACCCACTCGTGCACCCAACTGATCTTCAGCATCTT
TTACTTTCACCAGCGTTTCTGGGTGAGCAAAAACAGGAAGGCAAAATGCCGCAAAAAAGGGAATAAGGGC
GACACGGAAATGTTGAATACTCATACTCTTCCTTTTTCAATATTATTGAAGCATTTATCAGGGTTATTGT
CTCATGAGCGGATACATATTTGAATGTATTTAGAAAAATAAACAAATAGGGGTTCCGCGCACATTTCCCC
GAAAAGTGCCACCTGACGTCTAAGAAACCATTATTATCATGACATTAACCTATAAAAATAGGCGTATCAC
GAGGCCCTTTCGTCTCGCGCGTTTCGGTGATGACGGTGAAAACCTCTGACACATGCAGCTCCCGGAGACG
GTCACAGCTTGTCTGTAAGCGGATGCCGGGAGCAGACAAGCCCGTCAGGGCGCGTCAGCGGGTGTTGGCG
GGTGTCGGGGCTGGCTTAACTATGCGGCATCAGAGCAGATTGTACTGAGAGTGCACCATATGCGGTGTGA
AATACCGCACAGATGCGTAAGGAGAAAATACCGCATCAGGAAATTGTAAGCGTTAATATTTTGTTAAAAT
TCGCGTTAAATTTTTGTTAAATCAGCTCATTTTTTAACCAATAGGCCGAAATCGGCAAAATCCCTTATAA
ATCAAAAGAATAGACCGAGATAGGGT
[37 nt withheld, positions 2617-2653]
AAAGAACGTGGACTCCAACGTCAAAGG
[49 nt withheld, positions 2681-2729]
T
[91 nt withheld, positions 2731-2821]
G
[124 nt withheld, positions 2823-2946]
CCATTCGCCATTCAGGCTGCGCAACTGTTGGGAAGGGCGATCGGTGCGGGCCTCTTCGCTATTACGCCAG
CCCGGATCCTTATCGATTTTACCACATTTGTAGAGGTTTTACTTGCTTTAAAAAACCTCCCACATCTCCC
CCTGAACCTGAAACATAAAATGAATGCAATTGTTGTTGTTAACTTGTTTATTGCAGCTTATAATGGTTAC
AAATAAAGCAATAGCATCACAAATTTCACAAATAAAGCATTTTTTTCACTGCATTCTAGTTGTGGTTTGT
CCAAACTCATCAATGTATCTTATCATGTCTGCTCGAAGCGGCCGCCCGGGTCGACTCTAGATCAGTGATG
GTGATGGTGATGCTTGTACAGCTCGTCCATGCCGAGAGTGATCCCGGCGGCGGTCACGAACTCCAGCAGG
ACCATGTGATCGCGCTTCTCGTTGGGGTCTTTGCTCAGGGCGGACTGGGTGCTCAGGTAGTGGTTGTCGG
GCAGCAGCACGGGGCCGTCGCCGATGGGGGTGTTCTGCTGGTAGTGGTCGGCGAGCTGCACGCTGCCGTC
CTCGATGTTGTGGCGGATCTTGAAGTTGGCCTTGATGCCGTTCTTCTGCTTGTCGGCCATGATATAGACG
TTGTGGCTGTTGTAGTTGTACTCCAGCTTGTGCCCCAGGATGTTGCCGTCCTCCTTGAAGTCGATGCCCT
TCAGCTCGATGCGGTTCACCAGGGTGTCGCCCTCGAACTTCACCTCGGCGCGGGTCTTGTAGTTGCCGTC
GTCCTTGAAGAAGATGGTGCGCTCCTGGACGTAGCCTTCGGGCATGGCGGACTTGAAGAAGTCGTGCTGC
TTCATGTGGTCGGGGTAGCGGCTGAAGCACTGCACGCCGTAGGTCAGGGTGGTCACGAGGGTGGGCCAGG
GCACGGGCAGCTTGCCGGTGGTGCAGATGAACTTCAGGGTCAGCTTGCCCTAGGTGGCATCGCCCTCGCC
CTCGCCGGACACGCTGAACTTGTGGCCGTTTACGTCGCCGTCCAGCTCGACCAGGATGGGCACCACCCCG
GTGAACAGCTCCTCGCCCTTGCTCACTTTATCATCATCATCTTTGTAATCCATCGCGGCGGAATTCTCGA
GGCTAGCCTATAGTGAGTCGTATTAAGTACTCTAGCCTTAAGAGCTGTAATTGAACTGGGAGTGGACACC
TGTGGAGAGAAAGGCAAAGTGGATGTCAGTAAGACCAATAGGTGCCTATCAGAAACGCAAGAGTCTTCTC
TGTCTCGACAAGCCCAGTTTCTATTGGTCTCCTTAAACCTGTCTTGTAACCTTGATACTTACCTGCCCAG
TGCCTCACGACCAACTTCTGCAGCTTAAGTTCGAGACTGTTGTGTCAGAAGCACTGACTGCGTTAGCAAT
TTAACTGTGATAAACTACCGCAATAAAGCTTCTAGTGATCTGACGGTTCACTAAACGAGCTCTGCTTATA
TAGACCTCCCACCGTACACGCCTACCGCCCATTTGCGTCAACGGGGCGGGGTTATTACGACATTTTGGAA
AGTCCCGTTGATTTTGGTGCCAAAACAAACTCCCATTGACGTCAATGGGGTGGAGACTTGGAAATCCCCG
TGAGTCAAACCGCTATCCACGCCCATTGGTGTACTGCCAAAACCGCATCACCATGGTAATAGCGATGACT
AATACGTAGATGTACTGCCAAGTAGGAAAGTCCCGTAAGGTCATGTACTGGGCATAATGCCAGGCGGGCC
ATTTACCGTCATTGACGTCAATAGGGGGCGGACTTGGCATATGATACACTTGATGTACTGCCAAGTG
